>Addgene plasmid #232310 | hETFDH CRISPR_2 | addgene full sequence | sequence record 466601 | Addgene NGS Result
GATCAGATCCGAAAATGGATATACAAGCTCCCGGGAGCTTTTTGCAAAAGCCTAGGCCTCCAAAAAAGCC
TCCTCACTACTTCTGGAATAGCTCAGAGGCAGAGGCGGCCTCGGCCTCTGCATAAATAAAAAAAATTAGT
CAGCCATGGGGCGGAGAATGGGCGGAACTGGGCGGAGTTAGGGGCGGGATGGGCGGAGTTAGGGGCGGGA
CTATGGTTGCTGACTAATTGAGATGCATGCTTTGCATACTTCTGCCTGCTGGGGAGCCTGGGGACTTTCC
ACACCTGGTTGCTGACTAATTGAGATGCATGCTTTGCATACTTCTGCCTGCTGGGGAGCCTGGGGACTTT
CCACACCCTAACTGACACACATTCCACAGAATTAATTCGCGTTAAATTTTTGTTAAATCAGCTCATTTTT
TAACCAATAGGCCGAAATCGGCAAAATCCCTTATAAATCAAAAGAATAGACCGAGATAGGGT
[37 nt withheld, positions 483-519]
AAAGAACGTGGACTCCAACGTCAAAGG
[49 nt withheld, positions 547-595]
T
[91 nt withheld, positions 597-687]
G
[124 nt withheld, positions 689-812]
GGGGATACCCCCTAGAGCCCCAGCTGGTTCTTTCCGCCTCAGAAGCCATAGAGCCCACCGCATCCCCAGC
ATGCCTGCTATTGTCTTCCCAATCCTCCCCCTTGCTGTCCTGCCCCACCCCACCCCCCAGAATAGAATGA
CACCTACTCAGACAATGCGATGCAATTTCCTCATTTTATTAGGAAAGGACAGTGGGAGTGGCACCTTCCA
GGGTCAAGGAAGGCACGGGGGAGGGGCAAACAACAGATGGCTGGCAACTAGAAGGCACAGTCGAGGCTGA
TCAGCGGGTTTAAACGGGCCCTGCTAGAGATTTTCCACACTGACTAAAAGGGTCTGAGGGATCTCTAGTT
ACCAGAGTCACACAACAGACGGGCACACACTACTTGAAGCACTCAAGGCAAGCTTTATTGAGGCTTAAGC
AGTGGGTTCCCTAGTTAGCCAGAGAGCTCCCAGGCTCAGATCTGGTCTAACCAGAGAGACCCAGTACAAG
CAAAAAGCAGATCTTGTCTTCGTTGGGAGTGAATTAGCCCTTCCAGTCCCCCCTTTTCTTTTAAAAAGTG
GCTAAGATCTACAGCTGCCTTGTAAGTCATTGGTCTTAAAGTCGACGCGGGGAGGCGGCCCAAAGGGAGA
TCCGACTCGTCTGAGGGCGAAGGCGAAGACGCGGAAGAGGCCGCAGAGCCGGCAGCAGGCCGCGGGAAGG
AAGGTCCGCTGGATTGAGGGCCGAAGGGACGTAGCAGAAGGACGTCCCGCGCAGAATCCAGGTGGCAACA
CAGGCGAGCAGCCAAGGAAAGGACGATGATTTCCCCGACAACACCACGGAATTGTCAGTGCCCAACAGCC
GAGCCCCTGTCCAGCAGCGGGCAAGGCAGGCGGCGATGAGTTCCGCCGTGGCAATAGGGAGGGGGAAAGC
GAAAGTCCCGGAAAGGAGCTGACAGGTGGTGGCAATGCCCCAACCAGTGGGGGTTGCGTCAGCAAACACA
GTGCACACCACGCCACGTTGCCTGACAACGGGCCACAACTCCTCATAAAGAGACAGCAACCAGGATTTAT
ACAAGGAGGAGAAAATGAAAGCCATACGGGAAGCAATAGCATGATACAAAGGCATTAAAGCAGCGTATCC
ACATAGCGTAAAAGGAGCAACATAGTTAAGAATACCAGTCAATCTTTCACAAATTTTGTAATCCAGAGGT
TGATTGTCGACTTAACGCGTTTACTTGTACAGCTCGTCCATGCCGAGAGTGATCCCGGCGGCGGTCACGA
ACTCCAGCAGGACCATGTGATCGCGCTTCTCGTTGGGGTCTTTGCTCAGGGCGGACTGGGTGCTCAGGTA
GTGGTTGTCGGGCAGCAGCACGGGGCCGTCGCCGATGGGGGTGTTCTGCTGGTAGTGGTCGGCGAGCTGC
ACGCTGCCGTCCTCGATGTTGTGGCGGATCTTGAAGTTCACCTTGATGCCGTTCTTCTGCTTGTCGGCCA
TGATATAGACGTTGTGGCTGTTGTAGTTGTACTCCAGCTTGTGCCCCAGGATGTTGCCGTCCTCCTTGAA
GTCGATGCCCTTCAGCTCGATGCGGTTCACCAGGGTGTCGCCCTCGAACTTCACCTCGGCGCGGGTCTTG
TAGTTGCCGTCGTCCTTGAAGAAGATGGTGCGCTCCTGGACGTAGCCTTCGGGCATGGCGGACTTGAAGA
AGTCGTGCTGCTTCATGTGGTCGGGGTAGCGGCTGAAGCACTGCACGCCGTAGGTCAGGGTGGTCACGAG
GGTGGGCCAGGGCACGGGCAGCTTGCCGGTGGTGCAGATGAACTTCAGGGTCAGCTTGCCGTAGGTGGCA
TCGCCCTCGCCCTCGCCGGACACGCTGAACTTGTGGCCGTTTACGTCGCCGTCCAGCTCGACCAGGATGG
GCACCACCCCGGTGAACAGCTCTTCGCCCTTAGACACCATCGGTCCAGGATTCTCTTCGACATCTCCGGC
TTGTTTCAGCAGAGAGAAGTTTGTTGCGCCGGATCCCTTATCGTCATCGTCTTTGTAATCTTTCTTCTTC
TTAGCCTGTCCAGCCTTCTTTGTGGCGGCAGGTCGCTTGTCGCCTCCCAGCTGAGACAGGTCGATCCGTG
TCTCGTACAGGCCGGTGATGCTCTGGTGGATCAGGGTGGCGTCCAGCACCTCTTTGGTGCTGGTGTACCT
CTTCCGGTCGATGGTGGTGTCAAAGTACTTGAAGGCGGCAGGGGCTCCCAGATTGGTCAGGGTAAACAGG
TGGATGATATTCTCGGCCTGCTCTCTGATGGGCTTATCCCGGTGCTTGTTGTAGGCGGACAGCACTTTGT
CCAGATTAGCGTCGGCCAGGATCACTCTCTTGGAGAACTCGCTGATCTGCTCGATGATCTCGTCCAGGTA
GTGCTTGTGCTGTTCCACAAACAGCTGTTTCTGCTCATTATCCTCGGGGGAGCCCTTCAGCTTCTCATAG
TGGCTGGCCAGGTACAGGAAGTTCACATATTTGGAGGGCAGGGCCAGTTCGTTTCCCTTCTGCAGTTCGC
CGGCAGAGGCCAGCATTCTCTTCCGGCCGTTTTCCAGCTCGAACAGGGAGTACTTAGGCAGCTTGATGAT
CAGGTCCTTTTTCACTTCTTTGTAGCCCTTGGCTTCCAGAAAGTCGATGGGATTCTTCTCGAAGCTGCTT
CTTTCCATGATGGTGATCCCCAGCAGCTCTTTCACACTCTTCAGTTTCTTGGACTTGCCCTTTTCCACTT
TGGCCACCACCAGCACAGAATAGGCCACGGTGGGGCTGTCGAAGCCGCCGTACTTCTTAGGGTCCCAGTC
CTTCTTTCTGGCGATCAGCTTATCGCTGTTCCTCTTGGGCAGGATAGACTCTTTGCTGAAGCCGCCTGTC
TGCACCTCGGTCTTTTTCACGATATTCACTTGGGGCATGCTCAGCACTTTCCGCACGGTGGCAAAATCCC
GGCCCTTATCCCACACGATCTCCCCGGTTTCGCCGTTTGTCTCGATCAGAGGCCGCTTCCGGATCTCGCC
GTTGGCCAGGGTAATCTCGGTCTTGAAAAAGTTCATGATGTTGCTGTAGAAGAAGTACTTGGCGGTAGCC
TTGCCGATTTCCTGCTCGCTCTTGGCGATCATCTTCCGCACGTCGTACACCTTGTAGTCGCCGTACACGA
ACTCGCTTTCCAGCTTAGGGTACTTTTTGATCAGGGCGGTTCCCACGACGGCGTTCAGGTAGGCGTCGTG
GGCGTGGTGGTAGTTGTTGATCTCGCGCACTTTGTAAAACTGGAAATCCTTCCGGAAATCGGACACCAGC
TTGGACTTCAGGGTGATCACTTTCACTTCCCGGATCAGCTTGTCATTCTCGTCGTACTTAGTGTTCATCC
GGGAGTCCAGGATCTGTGCCACGTGCTTTGTGATCTGCCGGGTTTCCACCAGCTGTCTCTTGATGAAGCC
GGCCTTATCCAGTTCGCTCAGGCCGCCTCTCTCGGCCTTGGTCAGATTGTCGAACTTTCTCTGGGTAATC
AGCTTGGCGTTCAGCAGCTGCCGCCAGTAGTTCTTCATCTTCTTCACGACCTCTTCGGAGGGCACGTTGT
CGCTCTTGCCCCGGTTCTTGTCGCTTCTGGTCAGCACCTTGTTGTCGATGGAGTCGTCCTTCAGAAAGCT
CTGAGGCACGATATGGTCCACATCGTAGTCGGACAGCCGGTTGATGTCCAGTTCCTGGTCCACGTACATA
TCCCGCCCATTCTGCAGGTAGTACAGGTACAGCTTCTCGTTCTGCAGCTGGGTGTTTTCCACGGGGTGTT
CTTTCAGGATCTGGCTGCCCAGCTCTTTGATGCCCTCTTCGATCCGCTTCATTCTCTCGCGGCTGTTCTT
CTGTCCCTTCTGGGTGGTCTGGTTCTCTCTGGCCATTTCGATCACGATGTTCTCGGGCTTGTGCCGGCCC
ATCACTTTCACGAGCTCGTCCACCACCTTCACTGTCTGCAGGATGCCCTTCTTAATGGCGGGGCTGCCGG
CCAGATTGGCAATGTGCTCGTGCAGGCTATCGCCCTGGCCGGACACCTGGGCTTTCTGGATGTCCTCTTT
AAAGGTCAGGCTGTCGTCGTGGATCAGCTGCATGAAGTTTCTGTTGGCGAAGCCGTCGGACTTCAGGAAA
TCCAGGATTGTCTTGCCGGACTGCTTGTCCCGGATGCCGTTGATCAGCTTCCGGCTCAGCCTGCCCCAGC
CGGTGTATCTCCGCCGCTTCAGCTGCTTCATCACTTTGTCGTCGAACAGGTGGGCATAGGTTTTCAGCCG
TTCCTCGATCATCTCTCTGTCCTCAAACAGTGTCAGGGTCAGCACGATATCTTCCAGAATGTCCTCGTTT
TCCTCATTGTCCAGGAAGTCCTTGTCCTTGATAATTTTCAGCAGATCGTGGTATGTGCCCAGGGAGGCGT
TGAACCGATCTTCCACGCCGGAGATTTCCACGGAGTCGAAGCACTCGATTTTCTTGAAGTAGTCCTCTTT
CAGCTGCTTCACGGTCACTTTCCGGTTGGTCTTGAACAGCAGGTCCACGATGGCCTTTTTCTGCTCGCCG
CTCAGGAAGGCGGGCTTTCTCATTCCCTCGGTCACGTATTTCACTTTGGTCAGCTCGTTATACACGGTGA
AGTACTCGTACAGCAGGCTGTGCTTGGGCAGCACCTTCTCGTTGGGCAGGTTCTTATCGAAGTTGGTCAT
CCGCTCGATGAAGCTCTGGGCGGAAGCGCCCTTGTCCACCACTTCCTCGAAGTTCCAGGGGGTGATGGTT
TCCTCGCTCTTTCTGGTCATCCAGGCGAATCTGCTGTTTCCCCTGGCCAGAGGGCCCACGTAGTAGGGGA
TGCGGAAGGTCAGGATCTTCTCGATCTTTTCCCGGTTGTCCTTCAGGAATGGGTAAAAATCTTCCTGCCG
CCGCAGAATGGCGTGCAGCTCTCCCAGGTGGATCTGGTGGGGGATGCTGCCGTTGTCGAAGGTCCGCTGC
TTCCGCAGCAGGTCCTCTCTGTTCAGCTTCACGAGCAGTTCCTCGGTGCCGTCCATCTTTTCCAGGATGG
GCTTGATGAACTTGTAGAACTCTTCCTGGCTGGCTCCGCCGTCAATGTAGCCGGCGTAGCCGTTCTTGCT
CTGGTCGAAGAAAATCTCTTTGTACTTCTCAGGCAGCTGCTGCCGCACGAGAGCTTTCAGCAGGGTCAGG
TCCTGGTGGTGCTCGTCGTATCTCTTGATCATAGAGGCGCTCAGGGGGGCCTTGGTGATCTCGGTGTTCA
CTCTCAGGATGTCGCTCAGCAGGATGGCGTCGGACAGGTTCTTGGCGGCCAGAAACAGGTCGGCGTACTG
GTCGCCGATCTGGGCCAGCAGGTTGTCCAGGTCGTCGTCGTAGGTGTCCTTGCTCAGCTGCAGTTTGGCA
TCCTCGGCCAGGTCGAAGTTGCTCTTGAAGTTGGGGGTCAGGCCCAGGCTCAGGGCAATCAGGTTTCCGA
ACAGGCCATTCTTCTTCTCGCCGGGCAGCTGGGCGATCAGATTTTCCAGCCGTCTGCTCTTGCTCAGTCT
GGCAGACAGGATGGCCTTGGCGTCCACGCCGCTGGCGTTGATGGGGTTTTCCTCGAACAGCTGGTTGTAG
GTCTGCACCAGCTGGATGAACAGCTTGTCCACGTCGCTGTTGTCGGGGTTCAGGTCGCCCTCGATCAGGA
AGTGGCCCCGGAACTTGATCATGTGGGCCAGGGCCAGATAGATCAGCCGCAGGTCGGCCTTGTCGGTGCT
GTCCACCAGTTTCTTTCTCAGGTGGTAGATGGTGGGGTACTTCTCGTGGTAGGCCACCTCGTCCACGATG
TTGCCGAAGATGGGGTGCCGCTCGTGCTTCTTATCCTCTTCCACCAGGAAGGACTCTTCCAGTCTGTGGA
AGAAGCTGTCGTCCACCTTGGCCATCTCGTTGCTGAAGATCTCTTGCAGATAGCAGATCCGGTTCTTCCG
TCTGGTGTATCTTCTTCTGGCGGTTCTCTTCAGCCGGGTGGCCTCGGCTGTTTCGCCGCTGTCGAACAGC
AGGGCTCCGATCAGGTTCTTCTTGATGCTGTGCCGGTCGGTGTTGCCCAGCACCTTGAATTTCTTGCTGG
GCACCTTGTACTCGTCGGTGATCACGGCCCAGCCCACAGAGTTGGTGCCGATGTCCAGGCCGATGCTGTA
CTTCTTGTCCATGGTGGCAGCGCTCTAGAACCGGTCCTGTGTTCTGGCGGCAAACCCGTTGCGAAAAAGA
ACGTTCACGGCGACTACTGCACTTATATACGGTTCTCCCCCACCCTCGGGAAAAAGGCGGAGCCAGTACA
CGACATCACTTTCCCAGTTTACCCCGCGCCACCTTCTCTAGGCACCGGATCAATTGCCGACCCCTCCCCC
CAACTTCTCGGGGACTGTGGGCGATGTGCGCTCTGCCCACTGACGGGCACCGGAGCCAATTCCCACTCCT
TTCAAGACCTAGCTAGCGAATTCAAAAAAGCACCGACTCGGTGCCACTTTTTCAAGTTGATAACGGACTA
GCCTTATTTTAACTTGCTATTTCTAGCTCTAAAACTCCTTTTGTATCCCTACATCGGTGTTTCGTCCTTT
CCACAAGATATATAAAGCCAAGAAATCGAAATACTTTCAAGTTACGGTAAGCATATGATAGTCCATTTTA
AAACATAATTTTAAAACTGCAAACTACCCAAGAAATTATTACTTTCTACGTCACGTATTTTGTACTAATA
TCTTTGTGTTTACAGTCAAATTAATTCTAATTATCTCTCTAACAGCCTTGTATCGTATATGCAAATATGA
AGGAATCATGGGAAATAGGCCCTCGGTACCTTAATTAACCAAACTGGATCTCTGCTGTCCCTGTAATAAA
CCCGAAAATTTTGAATTTTTGTAATTTGTTTTTGTAATTCTTTAGTTTGTATGTCTGTTGCTATTATGTC
TACTATTCTTTCCCCTGCACTGTACCCCCCAATCCCCCCTTTTCTTTTAAAATTGTGGATGAATACTGCC
ATTTGTCTGCAGAATTGGCGCACGCAGTGCCGATCCGTTCACTAATCGAATGGATCTGTCTCTGTCTCTC
TCTCCACCTTCTTCTTCTATTCCTTCGGGCCTGTCGGGTCCCCTCGGGGTTGGGAGGTGGGTCTGAAACG
ATAATGGTGAATATCCCTGCCTAACTCTATTCACTATAGAAAGTACAGCAAAAACTATTCTTAAACCTAC
CAAGCCTCCTACTATCATTATGAATAATTTTATATACCACAGCCAATTTGTTATGTTAAACCAATTCCAC
AAACTTGCCCATTTATCTAATTCCAATAATTCTTGTTCATTCTTTTCTTGCTGGTTTTGCGATTCTTCAA
TTAAGGAGTGTATTAAGCTTGTGTAATTGTTAATTTCTCTGTCCCACTCCATCCAGGTCGTGTGATTCCA
AATCTGTTCCAGAGATTTATTACTCCAACTAGCATTCCAAGGCACAGCAGTGGTGCAAATGAGTTTTCCA
GAGCAACCCCAAATCCCCAGGAGCTGTTGATCCTTTAGGTATCTTTCCACAGCCAGGATTCTTGCCTGGA
GCTGCTTGATGCCCCAGACTGTGAGTTGCAACAGATGCTGTTGCGCCTCAATAGCCCTCAGCAAATTGTT
CTGCTGCTGCACTATACCAGACAATAATTGTCTGGCCTGTACCGTCAGCGTCATTGACGCTGCGCCCATA
GTGCTTCCTGCTGCTCCCAAGAACCCAAGGAACAAAGCTCCTATTCCCACTGCTCTTTTTTCTCTCTGCA
CCACTCTTCTCTTTGCCTTGGTGGGTGCTACTCCTAATGGTTCAATTTTTACTACTTTATATTTATATAA
TTCACTTCTCCAATTGTCCCTCATATCTCCTCCTCCAGGTCTGAAGATCAGCGGCCGCTTGCTGTGCGGT
GGTCTTACTTTTGTTTTGCTCTTCCTCTATCTTGTCTAAAGCTTCCTTGGTGTCTTTTATCTCTATCCTT
TGATGCACACAATAGAGGGTTGCTACTGTATTATATAATGATCTAAGTTCTTCTGATCCTGTCTGAAGGG
ATGGTTGTAGCTGTCCCAGTATTTGTCTACAGCCTTCTGATGTTTCTAACAGGCCAGGATTAACTGCGAA
TCGTTCTAGCTCCCTGCTTGCCCATACTATATGTTTTAATTTATATTTTTTCTTTCCCCCTGGCCTTAAC
CGAATTTTTTCCCATCGCGATCTAATTCTCCCCCGCTTAATACTGACGCTCTCGCACCCATCTCTCTCCT
TCTAGCCTCCGCTAGTCAAAATTTTTGGCGTACTCACCAGTCGCCGCCCCTCGCCTCTTGCCGTGCGCGC
TTCAGCAAGCCGAGTCCTGCGTCGAGAGAGCTCCTCTGGTTTCCCTTTCGCTTTCAAGTCCCTGTTCGGG
CGCCACTGCTAGAGATTTTCCACACTGACTAAAAGGGTCTGAGGGATCTCTAGTTACCAGAGTCACACAA
CAGACGGGCACACACTACTTGAAGCACTCAAGGCAAGCTTTATTGAGGCTTAAGCAGTGGGTTCCCTAGT
TAGCCAGAGAGCTCCCAGGCTCAGATCTGGTCTAACCAGAGAGACCCAGTACAGGCAAAACGCGCTGCTT
ATATAGACCTCCCACCGTACACGCCTACCGCCCATTTGCGTCAATGGGGCGGAGTTGTTACGACATTTTG
GAAAGTCCCGTTGATTTTGGTGCCAAAACAAACTCCCATTGACGTCAATGGGGTGGAGACTTGGAAATCC
CCGTGAGTCAAACCGCTATCCACGCCCATTGATGTACTGCCAAAACCGCATCACCATGGTAATAGCGATG
ACTAATACGTAGATGTACTGCCAAGTAGGAAAGTCCCATAAGGTCATGTACTGGGCATAATGCCAGGCGG
GCCATTTACCGTCATTGACGTCAATAGGGGGCGTACTTGGCATATGATACACTTGATGTACTGCCAAGTG
GGCAGTTTACCGTAAATACTCCACCCATTGACGTCAATGGAAAGTCCCTATTGGCGTTACTATGGGAACA
TACGTCATTATTGACGTCAATGGGCGGGGGTCGTTGGGCGGTCAGCCAGGCGGGCCATTTACCGTAAGTT
ATGTAACGCGGAACTCCATATATGGGCTATGAACTAATGACCCCGTAATTGATTACTATTAATAACTAGT
CAATAATCAATGTCAACGCGTATATCTGGCCCGTACATCGCGAAGCAGCGCAAAACGCCTAACCCTAAGC
AGATTCTTCATGCAATTGTCGGTCAAGCCTTGCCTTGTTGTAGCTTAAATTTTGCTCGCGCACTACTCAG
CGACCTCCAACACACAAGCAGGGAGCAGATACTGGCTTAACTATGCGGCATCAGAGCAGATTGTACTGAG
AGTGCACCATAGGGGATCGGGAGATCTCCCGATCCGTCGACGTCAGGTGGCACTTTTCGGGGAAATGTGC
GCGGAACCCCTATTTGTTTATTTTTCTAAATACATTCAAATATGTATCCGCTCATGAGACAATAACCCTG
ATAAATGCTTCAATAATATTGAAAAAGGAAGAGTATGAGTATTCAACATTTCCGTGTCGCCCTTATTCCC
TTTTTTGCGGCATTTTGCCTTCCTGTTTTTGCTCACCCAGAAACGCTGGTGAAAGTAAAAGATGCTGAAG
ATCAGTTGGGTGCACGAGTGGGTTACATCGAACTGGATCTCAACAGCGGTAAGATCCTTGAGAGTTTTCG
CCCCGAAGAACGTTTTCCAATGATGAGCACTTTTAAAGTTCTGCTATGTGGCGCGGTATTATCCCGTATT
GACGCCGGGCAAGAGCAACTCGGTCGCCGCATACACTATTCTCAGAATGACTTGGTTGAGTACTCACCAG
TCACAGAAAAGCATCTTACGGATGGCATGACAGTAAGAGAATTATGCAGTGCTGCCATAACCATGAGTGA
TAACACTGCGGCCAACTTACTTCTGACAACGATCGGAGGACCGAAGGAGCTAACCGCTTTTTTGCACAAC
ATGGGGGATCATGTAACTCGCCTTGATCGTTGGGAACCGGAGCTGAATGAAGCCATACCAAACGACGAGC
GTGACACCACGATGCCTGTAGCAATGGCAACAACGTTGCGCAAACTATTAACTGGCGAACTACTTACTCT
AGCTTCCCGGCAACAATTAATAGACTGGATGGAGGCGGATAAAGTTGCAGGACCACTTCTGCGCTCGGCC
CTTCCGGCTGGCTGGTTTATTGCTGATAAATCTGGAGCCGGTGAGCGTGGGTCTCGCGGTATCATTGCAG
CACTGGGGCCAGATGGTAAGCCCTCCCGTATCGTAGTTATCTACACGACGGGGAGTCAGGCAACTATGGA
TGAACGAAATAGACAGATCGCTGAGATAGGTGCCTCACTGATTAAGCATTGGTAACTGTCAGACCAAGTT
TACTCATATATACTTTAGATTGATTTAAAACTTCATTTTTAATTTAAAAGGATCTAGGTGAAGATCCTTT
TTGATAATCTCATGACCAAAATCCCTTAACGTGAGTTTTCGTTCCACTGAGCGTCAGACCCCGTAGAAAA
GATCAAAGGATCTTCTTGAGATCCTTTTTTTCTGCGCGTAATCTGCTGCTTGCAAACAAAAAAACCACCG
CTACCAGCGGTGGTTTGTTTGCCGGATCAAGAGCTACCAACTCTTTTTCCGAAGGTAACTGGCTTCAGCA
GAGCGCAGATACCAAATACTGTTCTTCTAGTGTAGCCGTAGTTAGGCCACCACTTCAAGAACTCTGTAGC
ACCGCCTACATACCTCGCTCTGCTAATCCTGTTACCAGTGGCTGCTGCCAGTGGCGATAAGTCGTGTCTT
ACCGGGTTGGACTCAAGACGATAGTTACCGGATAAGGCGCAGCGGTCGGGCTGAACGGGGGGTTCGTGCA
CACAGCCCAGCTTGGAGCGAACGACCTACACCGAACTGAGATACCTACAGCGTGAGCTATGAGAAAGCGC
CACGCTTCCCGAAGGGAGAAAGGCGGACAGGTATCCGGTAAGCGGCAGGGTCGGAACAGGAGAGCGCACG
AGGGAGCTTCCAGGGGGAAACGCCTGGTATCTTTATAGTCCTGTCGGGTTTCGCCACCTCTGACTTGAGC
GTCGATTTTTGTGATGCTCGTCAGGGGGGCGGAGCCTATGGAAAAACGCCAGCAACGCGGCCTTTTTACG
GTTCCTGGCCTTTTGCTGGCCTTTTGCTCACATGTTCTTTCCTGCGTTATCCCCTGATTCTGTGGATAAC
CGTATTACCGCCTTTGAGTGAGCTGATACCGCTCGCCGCAGCCGAACGACCGAGCGCAGCGAGTCAGTGA
GCGAGGAAGCGGAAGAGCGCCCAATACGCAAACCGCCTCTCCCCGCGCGTTGGCCGATTCATTAATGCAG
CTGGCACGACAGGTTTCCCGACTGGAAAGCGGGCAGTGAGCGCAACGCAATTAATGTGAGTTAGCTCACT
CATTAGGCACCCCAGGCTTTACACTTTATGCTTCCGGCTCGTATGTTGTGTGGAATTGTGAGCGGATAAC
AATTTCACACAGGAAACAGCTATGACCATGATTACGCCAAGCTCTAGCTAGAGGTCGACGGTATACAGAC
ATGATAAGATACATTGATGAGTTTGGACAAACCACAACTAGAATGCAGTGAAAAAAATGCTTTATTTGTG
AAATTTGTGATGCTATTGCTTTATTTGTAACCATTATAAGCTGCAATAAACAAGTTGGGGTGGGCGAAGA
ACTCCAGCATGAGATCCCCGCGCTGGAGGATCATCCAGCCGGCGTCCCGGAAAACGATTCCGAAGCCCAA
CCTTTCATAGAAGGCGGCGGTGGAATCGAAATCTCGTAGCACGTGTCAGTCCTGCTCCTCGGCCACGAAG
TGCACGCAGTTGCCGGCCGGGTCGCGCAGGGCGAACTCCCGCCCCCACGGCTGCTCGCCGATCTCGGTCA
TGGCCGGCCCGGAGGCGTCCCGGAAGTTCGTGGACACGACCTCCGACCACTCGGCGTACAGCTCGTCCAG
GCCGCGCACCCACACCCAGGCCAGGGTGTTGTCCGGCACCACCTGGTCCTGGACCGCGCTGATGAACAGG
GTCACGTCGTCCCGGACCACACCGGCGAAGTCGTCCTCCACGAAGTCCCGGGAGAACCCGAGCCGGTCGG
TCCAGAACTCGACCGCTCCGGCGACGTCGCGCGCGGTGAGCACCGGAACGGCACTGGTCAACTTGGCCAT
GGTTTAGTTCCTCACCTTGTCGTATTATACTATGCCGATATACTATGCCGATGATTAATTGTCAACACGT
GCT
Features (pLannotate 1.2.2; 33 found; start..end, strand, type, name):
     41..370     -  promoter       SV40 promoter: SV40 enhancer and early promoter
    384..812     -  rep_origin     f1 ori (sequence partly withheld): f1 bacteriophage origin of replication; arrow indicates direction of (+) strand synthesis
    833..854     -  promoter       SV40 promoter (fragment): SV40 enhancer and early promoter
    858..1082    -  polyA_signal   bGH poly(A) signal: bovine growth hormone polyadenylation signal
   1114..1347    -  LTR            3' LTR (ΔU3): self-inactivating 3' long terminal repeat (LTR) from HIV-1
   1349..1368    -  misc_feature   cPPT/CTS (fragment): central polypurine tract and central termination sequence of HIV-1
   1419..2007    -  misc_feature   WPRE: woodchuck hepatitis virus posttranscriptional regulatory element
   2026..2742    -  CDS            EGFP: EGFP is a basic (constitutively fluorescent) green fluorescent protein published in 1996, derived from Aequorea victoria. It is reported to be a rapidly-maturing weak dimer with moderate acid sensitivity.
   2881..6984    -  CDS            Cas9: Cas9 (Csn1) endonuclease from the Streptococcus pyogenes Type II CRISPR/Cas system generates RNA-guided double strand breaks in DNA
   7009..7220    -  promoter       EF-1α core promoter: core promoter for human elongation factor EF-1α
   7246..7264    -  CDS            small t antigen (fragment): SV40 (simian virus 40) small t antigen
   7282..7357    -  misc_RNA       gRNA scaffold: guide RNA scaffold for the Streptococcus pyogenes CRISPR/Cas9 system
   7386..7626    -  promoter       U6 promoter: RNA polymerase III promoter for human U6 snRNA
   7677..7794    -  misc_feature   cPPT/CTS: central polypurine tract and central termination sequence of HIV-1
   7844..7944    -  CDS            Rev (fragment): human immunodeficiency virus 1 (HIV-1) Rev protein; rev; enhances nuclear export of unspliced and incompletely spliced viral mRNAs
   8321..8554    -  misc_feature   RRE: The Rev response element (RRE) of HIV-1 allows for Rev-dependent mRNA export from the nucleus to the cytoplasm.
   8700..9063    -  CDS            HIV-1 gag (fragment): gag protein from human immunodeficiency virus 1; gag
   9047..9172    -  misc_feature   HIV-1 Ψ: packaging signal of human immunodeficiency virus type 1
   9219..9399    -  LTR            5' LTR (truncated): truncated 5' long terminal repeat (LTR) from HIV-1
   9417..9616    -  promoter       CMV promoter: human cytomegalovirus (CMV) immediate early promoter
   9617..9996    -  enhancer       CMV enhancer: human cytomegalovirus immediate early enhancer
  10151..10203   +  misc_feature   bom (fragment): basis of mobility region from pBR322
  10262..10366   +  promoter       AmpR promoter: bla
  10367..11227   +  CDS            AmpR: β-lactamase; bla; confers resistance to ampicillin, carbenicillin, and related antibiotics
  11398..11986   +  rep_origin     ori: high-copy-number ColE1/pMB1/pBR322/pUC origin of replication
  12169..12261   +  CDS            lacI (fragment): lac repressor; lacI; The lac repressor binds to the lac operator to inhibit transcription in E. coli. This inhibition can be relieved by adding lactose or isopropyl-β-D-thiogalactopyranoside (IPTG).
  12274..12295   +  protein_bind   CAP binding site: CAP binding activates transcription in the presence of cAMP. E. coli catabolite activator protein
  12310..12340   +  promoter       lac promoter: promoter for the E. coli lac operon
  12344..12366   +  protein_bind   lac operator (fragment): The lac repressor binds to the lac operator to inhibit transcription in E. coli. This inhibition can be relieved by adding lactose or isopropyl-β-D-thiogalactopyranoside (IPTG). lac repressor encoded by lacI
  12437..12558   -  polyA_signal   SV40 poly(A) signal: SV40 polyadenylation signal
  12553..12678   -  CDS            ble (fragment): BLE_KLEPN - Experimental evidence at protein level: Swiss-Prot protein existence level 1. Binding protein with a strong affinity to the bleomycin family of antibiotics. Binds to CL990; an antimitotic-antibiotic compound. From Klebsiella pneumoniae.
  12688..13062   -  CDS            BleoR: antibiotic-binding protein; Sh ble from Streptoalloteichus hindustanus; confers resistance to bleomycin, phleomycin, and Zeocin™
  13081..13128   -  promoter       EM7 promoter: synthetic bacterial promoter&nbsp
