[The description below was written by a language model from this plasmid's Addgene catalogue record and pLannotate feature annotations shown in this document.]
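Description:
hETFDH CRISPR_2 is a lentiviral CRISPR/Cas9 knockout plasmid built on the LentiCRISPRv2GFP backbone, carrying the second of a set of guide RNAs directed against human ETFDH (also called ETFQO), which encodes the electron transfer flavoprotein dehydrogenase. It is an all-in-one design of about 13.1 kb. A human U6 RNA polymerase III promoter drives the short ETFDH-targeting spacer fused to the Streptococcus pyogenes gRNA scaffold. Immediately downstream, an EF-1α core promoter drives S. pyogenes Cas9 followed by EGFP. The annotation does not identify the element that links Cas9 and EGFP. A WPRE after EGFP enhances transcript stability and expression.

The expression cassettes sit within a third-generation, self-inactivating HIV-1 transfer vector. A CMV enhancer/promoter fused to a truncated 5' LTR produces the genomic RNA in packaging cells. This is followed by the Ψ packaging signal with a partial gag sequence, the RRE for Rev-dependent nuclear export, the cPPT/CTS, and a ΔU3 3' LTR with a bGH polyadenylation signal beyond it. Packaging functions are therefore expected to be supplied in trans.

Transduced mammalian cells are identified or sorted by GFP fluorescence, the listed selectable marker. The backbone also contains an SV40 promoter/EM7-driven BleoR cassette outside the LTRs. In bacteria the plasmid replicates from a high-copy ColE1/pUC-type origin and is selected with ampicillin, and an f1 origin is also present. According to the record, the construct is used to knock out ETFDH in human cells, in work on how mitochondrial ETF insufficiency affects cancer bioenergetics and neoplastic growth.
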