Addgene plasmid #232310: hETFDH CRISPR_2
Purpose: Human ETFDH Gene Knockout (gRNA 2)
Depositing lab: Ivan Topisirovic. Depositing organization: McGill University. Publication: Mitochondrial ETF insufficiency drives neoplastic growth by selectively optimizing cancer bioenergetics. Papadopoli D, Palia R, Jovanovic P, Tabariès S, Ciccolini E, Sabourin V, Igelmann S, McLaughlan S, Zhan L, Kim H, Chekkal N, Szkop KJ, Bertomeu T, Zeng J, Vassalakis J, Afzali F, Mzoughi S, Guccione E, Tyers M, Avizonis D, Larsson O, Postovit LM, Djuranovic S, Ursini-Siegel J, Siegel PM, Pollak M, Topisirovic I. bioRxiv 2024.10.25.620155 10.1101/2024.10.25.620155.
Backbone
  Vector backbone: LentiCRISPRv2GFP
  Vector type: Lentiviral
  Selectable markers: GFP
Growth in bacteria
  Bacterial resistance: Ampicillin, 100 μg/mL
  Growth temperature: 37°C
  Growth strain: NEB Stable
  Copy number: Unknown
Gene/Insert
  Gene/Insert name: ETFDH-targeting gRNA (alt name: ETFQO)
  gRNA/shRNA sequence: AAACTCCTTTTGTATCCCTACATC
  Species: H. sapiens (human)
  Insert size (bp): 23
  Entrez Gene: ETFDH (a.k.a. ETFQO, MADD)
  Cloning method: Restriction Enzyme; 5′ cloning site Unknown (unknown if destroyed); 3′ cloning site N/A (unknown if destroyed)
  Sequencing primers: 5′ N/A
Terms and licenses: Academic/Nonprofit Terms; Industry Terms: Not Available to Industry
Depositor comments: Please visit https://doi.org/10.1101/2024.10.25.620155 for bioRxiv preprint.
How to cite: hETFDH CRISPR_2 was a gift from Ivan Topisirovic (Addgene plasmid # 232310 ; http://n2t.net/addgene:232310 ; RRID:Addgene_232310)
